>Addgene plasmid #163595 | pCAG-Gdf2 | addgene full sequence | sequence record 339000 | Addgene NGS Result
GGTCGACATTGATTATTGACTAGTTATTAATAGTAATCAATTACGGGGTCATTAGTTCATAGCCCATATA
TGGAGTTCCGCGTTACATAACTTACGGTAAATGGCCCGCCTGGCTGACCGCCCAACGACCCCCGCCCATT
GACGTCAATAATGACGTATGTTCCCATAGTAACGCCAATAGGGACTTTCCATTGACGTCAATGGGTGGAG
TATTTACGGTAAACTGCCCACTTGGCAGTACATCAAGTGTATCATATGCCAAGTACGCCCCCTATTGACG
TCAATGACGGTAAATGGCCCGCCTGGCATTATGCCCAGTACATGACCTTATGGGACTTTCCTACTTGGCA
GTACATCTACGTATTAGTCATCGCTATTACCATGGTCGAGGTGAGCCCCACGTTCTGCTTCACTCTCCCC
ATCTCCCCCCCCTCCCCACCCCCAATTTTGTATTTATTTATTTTTTAATTATTTTGTGCAGCGATGGGGG
CGGGGGGGGGGGGGGSGCGCGCCRGGSGGGGSGGGGSGGGGSGRGGGGSGGGGSGGGGSGAGGCGGAGAG
GTGCGGCGGCAGCCAATCAGAGCGGCGCGCTCCGAAAGTTTCCTTTTATGGCGAGGCGGCGGCGGCGGCG
GCCCTATAAAAAGCGAAGCGCGCGGCGGGCGGGAGTCGCTGCGCGCTGCCTTCGCCCCGTGCCCCGCTCC
GCCGCCGCCTCGCGCCGCCCGCCCCGGCTCTGACTGACCGCGTTACTCCCACAGGTGAGCGGGCGGGACG
GCCCTTCTCCTCCGGGCTGTAATTAGCGCTTGGTTTAATGACGGCTTGTTTCTTTTCTGTGGCTGCGTGA
AAGCCTTGAGGGGCTCCGGGAGGGCCCTTTGTGCGGGGGGAGCGGCTCGGGGGGTGCGTGCGTGTGTGTG
TGCGTGGGGAGCGCCGCGTGCGGCTCCGCGCTGCCCGGCGGCTGTGAGCGCTGCGGGCGCGGCGCGGGGC
TTTGTGCGCTCCGCAGTGTGCGCGAGGGGAGCGCGGCCGGGGGCGGTGCCCCGCGGTGCGGGGGGGGCTG
CGAGGGGAACAAAGGCTGCGTGCGGGGTGTGTGCGTGGGGGGGTGAGCAGGGGGTGTGGGCGCGTCGGTC
GGGCTGCAACCCCCCCTGCACCCCCCTCCCCGAGTTGCTGAGCACGGCCCGGCTTCGGGTGCGGGGCTCC
GTACGGGGCGTGGCGCGGGGCTCGCCGTGCCGGGCGGGGGGTGGCGGCAGGTGGGGGTGCCGGGCGGGGC
GGGGCCGCCTCGGGCCGGGGAGGGCTCGGGGGAGGGGCGCGGCGGCCCCCGGAGCGCCGGCGGCTGTCGA
GGCGCGGCGAGCCGCAGCCATTGCCTTTTATGGTAATCGTGCGAGAGGGCGCAGGGACTTCCTTTGTCCC
AAATCTGTGCGGAGCCGAAATCTGGGAGGCGCCGCCGCACCCCCTCTAGCGGGCGCGGGGCGAAGCGGTG
CGGCGCCGGCAGGAAGGAAATGGGCGGGGAGGGCCTTCGTGCGTCGCCGCGCCGCCGTCCCCTTCTCCCT
CTCCAGCCTCGGGGCTGTCCGCGGGGGGACGGCTGCCTTCGGGGGGGACGGGGCAGGGCGGGGTTCGGCT
TCTGGCGTGTGACCGGCGGCTCTAGAGCCTCTGCTAACCATGTTCATGCCTTCTTCTTTTTCCTACAGCT
CCTGGGCAACGTGCTGGTTATTGTGCTGTCTCATCATTTTGGCAAAGAATTCGCCACCATGTCCCCTGGG
GCCTTCCGGGTGGCCCTGCTCCCGCTGTTCCTGCTGGTCTGTGTCACACAGCAGAAGCCGCTGCAGAACT
GGGAACAAGCATCCCCTGGGGAAAATGCCCACAGCTCCCTGGGATTGTCTGGAGCTGGAGAGGAGGGTGT
CTTTGACCTGCAGATGTTCCTGGAGAACATGAAGGTGGATTTCCTACGCAGCCTTAACCTCAGCGGCATT
CCCTCCCAGGACAAAACCAGAGCGGAGCCACCCCAGTACATGATCGACTTGTACAACAGATACACAACGG
ACAAATCGTCTACGCCTGCCTCCAACATCGTGCGGAGCTTCAGCGTGGAAGATGCTATATCGACAGCTGC
CACGGAGGACTTCCCCTTTCAGAAGCACATCCTGATCTTCAACATCTCCATCCCGAGGCACGAGCAGATC
ACCAGGGCTGAGCTCCGACTCTATGTCTCCTGCCAAAATGATGTGGACTCCACTCATGGGCTGGAAGGAA
GCATGGTCGTTTATGATGTTCTGGAGGACAGTGAGACTTGGGACCAGGCCACGGGGACCAAGACCTTCTT
GGTATCCCAGGACATTCGGGACGAAGGATGGGAGACTTTAGAAGTATCGAGTGCCGTGAAGCGGTGGGTC
AGGGCAGACTCCACAACAAACAAAAATAAGCTCGAGGTGACAGTGCAGAGCCACAGGGAGAGCTGTGACA
CACTGGACATCAGTGTCCCTCCAGGTTCCAAAAACCTGCCCTTCTTTGTTGTCTTCTCCAATGACCGCAG
CAATGGGACCAAGGAGACCAGACTGGAGCTGAAGGAGATGATCGGCCATGAGCAGGAGACCATGCTTGTG
AAGACAGCCAAAAATGCTTACCAGGTGGCAGGTGAGAGCCAAGAGGAGGAGGGTCTAGATGGATACACAG
CTGTGGGACCACTTTTAGCTAGAAGGAAGAGGAGCACCGGAGCCAGCAGCCACTGCCAGAAGACTTCTCT
CAGGGTGAACTTTGAGGACATCGGCTGGGACAGCTGGATCATTGCACCCAAGGAATATGACGCCTATGAG
TGTAAAGGGGGTTGCTTCTTCCCATTGGCTGATGACGTGACACCCACCAAACATGCCATCGTGCAGACCC
TGGTGCATCTCAAGTTCCCCACAAAGGTGGGCAAAGCCTGCTGCGTTCCCACCAAACTGAGTCCCATCTC
CATCCTCTACAAGGATGACATGGGGGTGCCAACCCTCAAGTACCACTATGAGGGGATGAGTGTGGCTGAG
TGTGGGTGTAGGTAGGCGGCCGCACTCCTCAGGTGCAGGCTGCCTATCAGAAGGTGGTGGCTGGTGTGGC
CAATGCCCTGGCTCACAAATACCACTGAGATCTTTTTCCCTCTGCCAAAAATTATGGGGACATCATGAAG
CCCCTTGAGCATCTGACTTCTGGCTAATAAAGGAAATTTATTTTCATTGCAATAGTGTGTTGGAATTTTT
TGTGTCTCTCACTCGGAAGGACATATGGGAGGGCAAATCATTTAAAACATCAGAATGAGTATTTGGTTTA
GAGTTTGGCAACATATGCCCATATGCTGGCTGCCATGAACAAAGGTTGGCTATAAAGAGGTCATCAGTAT
ATGAAACAGCCCCCTGCTGTCCATTCCTTATTCCATAGAAAAGCCTTGACTTGAGGTTAGATTTTTTTTA
TATTTTGTTTTGTGTTATTTTTTTCTTTAACATCCCTAAAATTTTCCTTACATGTTTTACTAGCCAGATT
TTTCCTCCTCTCCTGACTACTCCCAGTCATAGCTGTCCCTCTTCTCTTATGGAGATCCCTCGACCTGCAG
CCCAAGCTTGGCGTAATCATGGTCATAGCTGTTTCCTGTGTGAAATTGTTATCCGCTCACAATTCCACAC
AACATACGAGCCGGAAGCATAAAGTGTAAAGCCTGGGGTGCCTAATGAGTGAGCTAACTCACATTAATTG
CGTTGCGCTCACTGCCCGCTTTCCAGTCGGGAAACCTGTCGTGCCAGCGGATCCGCATCTCAATTAGTCA
GCAACCATAGTCCCGCCCCTAACTCCGCCCATCCCGCCCCTAACTCCGCCCAGTTCCGCCCATTCTCCGC
CCCATGGCTGACTAATTTTTTTTATTTATGCAGAGGCCGAGGCCGCCTCGGCCTCTGAGCTATTCCAGAA
GTAGTGAGGAGGCTTTTTTGGAGGCCTAGGCTTTTGCAAAAAGCTAACTTGTTTATTGCAGCTTATAATG
GTTACAAATAAAGCAATAGCATCACAAATTTCACAAATAAAGCATTTTTTTCACTGCATTCTAGTTGTGG
TTTGTCCAAACTCATCAATGTATCTTATCATGTCTGGATCCGCTGCATTAATGAATCGGCCAACGCGCGG
GGAGAGGCGGTTTGCGTATTGGGCGCTCTTCCGCTTCCTCGCTCACTGACTCGCTGCGCTCGGTCGTTCG
GCTGCGGCGAGCGGTATCAGCTCACTCAAAGGCGGTAATACGGTTATCCACAGAATCAGGGGATAACGCA
GGAAAGAACATGTGAGCAAAAGGCCAGCAAAAGGCCAGGAACCGTAAAAAGGCCGCGTTGCTGGCGTTTT
TCCATAGGCTCCGCCCCCCTGACGAGCATCACAAAAATCGACGCTCAAGTCAGAGGTGGCGAAACCCGAC
AGGACTATAAAGATACCAGGCGTTTCCCCCTGGAAGCTCCCTCGTGCGCTCTCCTGTTCCGACCCTGCCG
CTTACCGGATACCTGTCCGCCTTTCTCCCTTCGGGAAGCGTGGCGCTTTCTCATAGCTCACGCTGTAGGT
ATCTCAGTTCGGTGTAGGTCGTTCGCTCCAAGCTGGGCTGTGTGCACGAACCCCCCGTTCAGCCCGACCG
CTGCGCCTTATCCGGTAACTATCGTCTTGAGTCCAACCCGGTAAGACACGACTTATCGCCACTGGCAGCA
GCCACTGGTAACAGGATTAGCAGAGCGAGGTATGTAGGCGGTGCTACAGAGTTCTTGAAGTGGTGGCCTA
ACTACGGCTACACTAGAAGAACAGTATTTGGTATCTGCGCTCTGCTGAAGCCAGTTACCTTCGGAAAAAG
AGTTGGTAGCTCTTGATCCGGCAAACAAACCACCGCTGGTAGCGGTGGTTTTTTTGTTTGCAAGCAGCAG
ATTACGCGCAGAAAAAAAGGATCTCAAGAAGATCCTTTGATCTTTTCTACGGGGTCTGACGCTCAGTGGA
ACGAAAACTCACGTTAAGGGATTTTGGTCATGAGATTATCAAAAAGGATCTTCACCTAGATCCTTTTAAA
TTAAAAATGAAGTTTTAAATCAATCTAAAGTATATATGAGTAAACTTGGTCTGACAGTTACCAATGCTTA
ATCAGTGAGGCACCTATCTCAGCGATCTGTCTATTTCGTTCATCCATAGTTGCCTGACTCCCCGTCGTGT
AGATAACTACGATACGGGAGGGCTTACCATCTGGCCCCAGTGCTGCAATGATACCGCGAGACCCACGCTC
ACCGGCTCCAGATTTATCAGCAATAAACCAGCCAGCCGGAAGGGCCGAGCGCAGAAGTGGTCCTGCAACT
TTATCCGCCTCCATCCAGTCTATTAATTGTTGCCGGGAAGCTAGAGTAAGTAGTTCGCCAGTTAATAGTT
TGCGCAACGTTGTTGCCATTGCTACAGGCATCGTGGTGTCACGCTCGTCGTTTGGTATGGCTTCATTCAG
CTCCGGTTCCCAACGATCAAGGCGAGTTACATGATCCCCCATGTTGTGCAAAAAAGCGGTTAGCTCCTTC
GGTCCTCCGATCGTTGTCAGAAGTAAGTTGGCCGCAGTGTTATCACTCATGGTTATGGCAGCACTGCATA
ATTCTCTTACTGTCATGCCATCCGTAAGATGCTTTTCTGTGACTGGTGAGTACTCAACCAAGTCATTCTG
AGAATAGTGTATGCGGCGACCGAGTTGCTCTTGCCCGGCGTCAATACGGGATAATACCGCGCCACATAGC
AGAACTTTAAAAGTGCTCATCATTGGAAAACGTTCTTCGGGGCGAAAACTCTCAAGGATCTTACCGCTGT
TGAGATCCAGTTCGATGTAACCCACTCGTGCACCCAACTGATCTTCAGCATCTTTTACTTTCACCAGCGT
TTCTGGGTGAGCAAAAACAGGAAGGCAAAATGCCGCAAAAAAGGGAATAAGGGCGACACGGAAATGTTGA
ATACTCATACTCTTCCTTTTTCAATATTATTGAAGCATTTATCAGGGTTATTGTCTCATGAGCGGATACA
TATTTGAATGTATTTAGAAAAATAAACAAATAGGGGTTCCGCGCACATTTCCCCGAAAAGTGCCACCTG
Features (pLannotate 1.2.2; 17 found; start..end, strand, type, name):
      5..384     +  enhancer       CMV enhancer: human cytomegalovirus immediate early enhancer
    386..661     +  promoter       chicken β-actin promoter: No description available
    662..1678    +  intron         chimeric intron: chimera between introns from chicken β-actin and rabbit β-globin
   1739..3022    +  CDS            Gdf2: GDF2_MOUSE - Also known as Bmp9. Experimental evidence at protein level: Swiss-Prot protein existence level 1. Potent circulating inhibitor of angiogenesis (By similarity). Signals through the type I activin receptor ACVRL1 but not other Alks (PubMed:25751889). Signaling through SMAD1 in endothelial cells requires TGF-beta coreceptor endoglin/ENG (PubMed:23300529). From Mus musculus (Mouse).
   3034..3105    +  CDS            HBB (fragment): HBB_PONPY - Experimental evidence at transcript level: Swiss-Prot protein existence level 2. Involved in oxygen transport from the lung to the various peripheral tissues. From Pongo pygmaeus (Bornean orangutan).
   3176..3231    +  polyA_signal   β-globin poly(A) signal: rabbit β-globin polyadenylation signal (Gil and Proudfoot, 1987)
   3616..3632    -  protein_bind   lac operator: The lac repressor binds to the lac operator to inhibit transcription in E. coli. This inhibition can be relieved by adding lactose or isopropyl-β-D-thiogalactopyranoside (IPTG). lac repressor encoded by lacI
   3640..3670    -  promoter       lac promoter: promoter for the E. coli lac operon
   3685..3706    -  protein_bind   CAP binding site: CAP binding activates transcription in the presence of cAMP. E. coli catabolite activator protein
   3719..3758    -  CDS            lacI (fragment): lac repressor; lacI; The lac repressor binds to the lac operator to inhibit transcription in E. coli. This inhibition can be relieved by adding lactose or isopropyl-β-D-thiogalactopyranoside (IPTG).
   3765..3787    +  promoter       SV40 promoter (fragment): SV40 enhancer and early promoter
   3811..3946    +  rep_origin     SV40 ori: SV40 origin of replication
   3966..4100    +  polyA_signal   SV40 poly(A) signal: SV40 polyadenylation signal
   4102..4156    -  CDS            lacI (fragment): lac repressor; lacI; The lac repressor binds to the lac operator to inhibit transcription in E. coli. This inhibition can be relieved by adding lactose or isopropyl-β-D-thiogalactopyranoside (IPTG).
   4339..4927    -  rep_origin     ori: high-copy-number ColE1/pMB1/pBR322/pUC origin of replication
   5098..5958    -  CDS            AmpR: β-lactamase; bla; confers resistance to ampicillin, carbenicillin, and related antibiotics
   5959..6063    -  promoter       AmpR promoter: bla
