[The description below was written by a language model from this plasmid's Addgene catalogue record and pLannotate feature annotations shown in this document.]
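Description:
pCAG-Gdf2 is a 6,089-bp mammalian expression plasmid built on a pCAG backbone that drives constitutive expression of mouse Gdf2, the gene encoding growth differentiation factor 2 (also known as BMP9), a secreted ligand of the BMP/TGF-β family. It is maintained in E. coli at high copy number through a ColE1/pUC-type origin of replication and is selected with ampicillin via a β-lactamase gene under its own bla promoter.

The expression cassette uses the composite CAG promoter: the human cytomegalovirus immediate-early enhancer, the chicken β-actin promoter and a chimeric chicken β-actin/rabbit β-globin intron. Together these give strong, broadly active transcription in mammalian cells. Immediately downstream lies the roughly 1.3-kb Gdf2 coding sequence, with no epitope tag or fluorescent reporter annotated, so the protein appears to be produced in untagged form. Transcripts are terminated by the rabbit β-globin polyadenylation signal. The short annotated HBB fragment just before it is most likely residual β-globin sequence belonging to that 3′ region rather than a separate coding element. Backbone remnants include a lac promoter/operator with CAP binding site, small lacI fragments, an SV40 origin of replication with a partial SV40 promoter, and an SV40 poly(A) signal. The SV40 origin can support episomal replication in cells expressing large T antigen. No mammalian selection marker is annotated, so the plasmid is suited to transient expression.

The record states the purpose simply as expressing GDF-2 in mammalian cells. The associated publication concerns BMPR-2 and the activity-dependent stabilization of primary dendrites during mitral cell remodeling, which suggests use for supplying or overexpressing a BMP ligand in that context.
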