Addgene plasmid #163595: pCAG-Gdf2
Purpose: Expresses GDF-2 in mammalian cells
Depositing lab: Takeshi Imai. Depositing organization: Kyushu University. Publication: BMPR-2 gates activity-dependent stabilization of primary dendrites during mitral cell remodeling. Aihara S, Fujimoto S, Sakaguchi R, Imai T. Cell Rep. 2021 Jun 22;35(12):109276. doi: 10.1016/j.celrep.2021.109276. PubMed 34161760.
Backbone
  Vector backbone: pCAG
  Vector type: Mammalian Expression
Growth in bacteria
  Bacterial resistance: Ampicillin, 100 μg/mL
  Growth temperature: 37°C
  Growth strain: DH5alpha
  Copy number: High Copy
Gene/Insert
  Gene/Insert name: Gdf2
  Species: M. musculus (mouse)
  Insert size (bp): 1300
  Entrez Gene: Gdf2 (a.k.a. Bmp, Bmp9)
Resource information
  A portion of this plasmid was derived from a plasmid made by: pCAG vector is derived from Addgene #14797.
Terms and licenses: Academic/Nonprofit Terms; Industry Terms: Not Available to Industry
How to cite: pCAG-Gdf2 was a gift from Takeshi Imai (Addgene plasmid # 163595 ; http://n2t.net/addgene:163595 ; RRID:Addgene_163595)
